>Addgene plasmid #105339 | pJOG267 | addgene full sequence | sequence record 204890 | Addgene NGS Result
GTGGCTCTTCAGTGGACGAAAGGGCCTCGTGATACGCCTATTTTTATAGGTTAATGTCATGATAATAATG
GTTTCTTAGACGTCAGGTGGCACTTTTCGGGGAAATGTGCGCGGAACCCCTATTTGTTTATTTTTCTAAA
TACATTCAAATATGTATCCGCTCATGAGACAATAACCCTGATAAATGCTTCAATAATATTGAAAAAGGAA
GAGTATGCGCTCACGCAACTGGTCCAGAACCTTGACCGAACGCAGCGGTGGTAACGGCGCAGTGGCGGTT
TTCATGGCTTGTTATGACTGTTTTTTTTTGGGGTACAGTCTATGCCTCGGGCATCCAAGCAGCAAGCGCG
TTACGCCGTGGGTCGATGTTTGATGTTATGGAGCAGCAACGATGTTACGCAGCAGGGCAGTCGCCCTAAA
ACAAAGTTAAACATCATGAGGGAAGCGGTGATCGCCGAAGTATCGACTCAACTATCAGAGGTAGTTGGCG
TCATCGAGCGCCATCTCGAACCGACGTTGCTGGCCGTACATTTGTACGGCTCCGCAGTGGATGGCGGCCT
GAAGCCACACAGCGATATTGATTTGCTGGTTACGGTGACCGTAAGGCTTGATGAAACAACGCGGCGAGCT
TTGATCAACGACCTTTTGGAAACTTCGGCTTCCCCTGGAGAGAGCGAGATTCTCCGCGCTGTAGAAGTCA
CCATTGTTGTGCACGACGACATCATTCCGTGGCGTTATCCAGCTAAGCGCGAACTGCAATTTGGAGAATG
GCAGCGCAATGACATTCTTGCAGGTATCTTCGAGCCAGCCACGATCGACATTGATCTGGCTATCTTGCTG
ACAAAAGCAAGAGAACATAGCGTTGCCTTGGTAGGTCCAGCGGCGGAGGAACTCTTTGATCCGGTTCCTG
AACAGGATCTATTTGAGGCGCTAAATGAAACCTTAACGCTATGGAACTCGCCGCCCGACTGGGCTGGCGA
TGAGCGAAATGTAGTGCTTACGTTGTCCCGCATTTGGTACAGCGCAGTAACCGGCAAAATCGCGCCGAAG
GATGTCGCTGCCGACTGGGCAATGGAGCGCCTGCCGGCCCAGTATCAGCCCGTCATACTTGAAGCTAGAC
AGGCTTATCTTGGACAAGAAGAAGATCGCTTGGCCTCGCGCGCAGATCAGTTGGAAGAATTTGTCCATTA
CGTAAAAGGCGAGATCACCAAGGTAGTCGGCAAATAACTGTCAGACCAAGTTTACTCATATATACTTTAG
ATTGATTTAAAACTTCATTTTTAATTTAAAAGGATCTAGGTGAAGATCCTTTTTGATAATCTCATGACCA
AAATCCCTTAACGTGAGTTTTCGTTCCACTGAGCGTCAGACCCCGTAGAAAAGATCAAAGGATCTTCTTG
AGATCCTTTTTTTCTGCGCGTAATCTGCTGCTTGCAAACAAAAAAACCACCGCTACCAGCGGTGGTTTGT
TTGCCGGATCAAGAGCTACCAACTCTTTTTCCGAAGGTAACTGGCTTCAGCAGAGCGCAGATACCAAATA
CTGTTCTTCTAGTGTAGCCGTAGTTAGGCCACCACTTCAAGAACTCTGTAGCACCGCCTACATACCTCGC
TCTGCTAATCCTGTTACCAGTGGCTGCTGCCAGTGGCGATAAGTCGTGTCTTACCGGGTTGGACTCAAGA
CGATAGTTACCGGATAAGGCGCAGCGGTCGGGCTGAACGGGGGGTTCGTGCACACAGCCCAGCTTGGAGC
GAACGACCTACACCGAACTGAGATACCTACAGCGTGAGCTATGAGAAAGCGCCACGCTTCCCGAAGGGAG
AAAGGCGGACAGGTATCCGGTAAGCGGCAGGGTCGGAACAGGAGAGCGCACGAGGGAGCTTCCAGGGGGA
AACGCCTGGTATCTTTATAGTCCTGTCGGGTTTCGCCACCTCTGACTTGAGCGTCGATTTTTGTGATGCT
CGTCAGGGGGGCGGAGCCTATGGAAAAACGCCAGCAACGCGGCCTTTTTACGGTTCCTGGCCTTTTGCTG
GCCTTTTGCTCACATGTTCTTTCCTGCGTTATCCCCTGATTCTGTGGATAACCGTATTACCGCCTTTGAG
TGAGCTGATACCGCTCGCCGCAGCCGAACGACCGAGCGCAGCGAGTCAGTGAGCGAGGAAGCGGAAGAGC
GCCCAATACGCAAACCGCCTCTCCCCGCGCGTTGGCCGATTCATTAATCACTCTGTGGTCTCAAATGACA
AGTTTGTACAAAAAAGCTGAACGAGAAACGTAAAATGATATAAATATCAATATATTAAATTAGATTTTGC
ATAAAAAACAGACTACATAATACTGTAAAACACAACATATCCAGTCACTATGGCGGCCGCGGGTGATGCT
GCCAACTTAGCGGCCGCTAAGTTGGCAGCATCACCCGACGCACTTTGCGCCGAATAAATACCTGTGACGG
AAGATCACTTCGCAGAATAAATAAATCCTGGTGTCCCTGTTGATACCGGGAAGCCCTGGGCCAACTTTTG
GCGAAAATGAGACGTTGATCGGCACGCAAGAGGTTCCAACTTTCACCATAATGAAATAAGATCACTACCG
GGCGTATTTTTTGAGTTATCGAGATTTTCAGGAGCTAAGGAAGCTAAAATGGAGAAAAAAATCACTGGAT
ATACCACCGTTGATATATCCCAATGGCATCGTAAAGAACATTTTGAGGCATTTCAGTCAGTTGCTCAATG
TACCTATAACCAGACCGTTCAGCTGGATATTACGGCCTTTTTAAAGACCGTAAAGAAAAATAAGCACAAG
TTTTATCCGGCCTTTATTCACATTCTTGCCCGCCTGATGAATGCTCATCCGGAATTCCGTATGGCAATGA
AAGACGGTGAGCTGGTGATATGGGATAGTGTTCACCCTTGTTACACCGTTTTCCATGAGCAAACTGAAAC
GTTTTCATCGCTCTGGAGTGAATACCACGACGATTTCCGGCAGTTTCTACACATATATTCGCAAGATGTG
GCGTGTTACGGTGAAAACCTGGCCTATTTCCCTAAAGGGTTTATTGAGAATATGTTTTTCGTCTCAGCCA
ATCCCTGGGTGAGTTTCACCAGTTTTGATTTAAACGTGGCCAATATGGACAACTTCTTCGCCCCCGTTTT
CACCATGGGCAAATATTATACGCAAGGCGACAAGGTGCTGATGCCGCTGGCGATTCAGGTTCATCATGCC
GTTTGTGATGGCTTCCATGTCGGCAGAATGCTTAATGAATTACAACAGTACTGCGATGAGTGGCAGGGCG
GGGCGTAAACGCGTGGATCCGGCTTACTAAAAGCCAGATAACAGTATGCGTATTTGCGCGCTGATCTTTG
CGGTATAAGAATATATACTGATATGTATACCCGAAGTATGTCAAAAAGAGGTATGCTATGAAGCAGCGTA
TTACAGTGACAGTTGACAGCGACAGCTATCAGTTGCTCAAGGCATATATGATGTCAATATCTCCGGTCTG
GTAAGCACAACCATGCAGAATGAAGCCCGTCGTCTGCGTGCCGAACGCTGGAAAGCGGAAAATCAGGAAG
GGATGGCTGAGGTCGCCCGGTTTATTGAAATGAACGGCTCTTTTGCTGACGAGAACAGGGGCTGGTGAAA
TGCAGTTTAAGGTTTACACCTATAAAAGAGAGAGCCGTTATCGTCTGTTTGTGGATGTACAGAGTGATAT
TATTGACACGCCCGGGCGACGGATGGTGATCCCCCTGGCCAGTGCACGTCTGCTGTCAGATAAAGTCTCC
CGTGAACTTTACCCGGTGGTGCATATCGGGGATGAAAGCTGGCGCATGATGACCACCGATATGGCCAGTG
TGCCGGTTTCCGTTATCGGGGAAGAAGTGGCTGATCTCAGCCACCGCGAAAATGACATCAAAAACGCCAT
TAACCTGATGTTCTGGGGAATATAAATGTCAGGCTCCCTTATACACAGCCAGTCTGCAGGTCGACCATAG
TGACTGGATATGTTGTGTTTTACAGTATTATGTAGTCTGTTTTTTATGCAAAATCTAATTTAATATATTG
ATATTTATATCATTTTACGTTTCTCGTTCAGCTTTCTTGTACAAAGTGGTTTCGTGAGACCACGAA
Features (pLannotate 1.2.2; 12 found; start..end, strand, type, name):
    110..214     +  promoter       AmpR promoter: bla
    205..285     -  CDS            int (fragment): INT2_ECOLX - Protein inferred from homology: Swiss-Prot protein existence level 3. Putative integrase believed to be involved in the insertion of antibiotic resistance genes into plasmids and transposons. From Escherichia coli.
    373..429     +  CDS            GmR (fragment): gentamycin acetyltransferase; aacC1; confers resistance to gentamycin
    436..1224    +  CDS            aadA: S3AD_ECOLX - Experimental evidence at protein level: Swiss-Prot protein existence level 1. Mediates bacterial resistance to the antibiotics streptomycin and spectinomycin. From Escherichia coli.
   1398..1986    +  rep_origin     ori: high-copy-number ColE1/pMB1/pBR322/pUC origin of replication
   2169..2218    +  CDS            lacI (fragment): lac repressor; lacI; The lac repressor binds to the lac operator to inhibit transcription in E. coli. This inhibition can be relieved by adding lactose or isopropyl-β-D-thiogalactopyranoside (IPTG).
   2238..2362    +  protein_bind   attR1: mutant version of attR; recombination site for the Gateway® LR reaction LR Clonase™
   2536..2638    +  promoter       cat promoter: promoter of the E. coli cat gene encoding chloramphenicol acetyltransferase
   2639..3298    +  CDS            CmR: chloramphenicol acetyltransferase; cat; confers resistance to chloramphenicol
   3477..3635    +  CDS            ccdA (fragment): CCDA_ECO57 - Also known as H, letA. Experimental evidence at protein level: Swiss-Prot protein existence level 1. Antitoxin component of a type II toxin-antitoxin (TA) system which inhibits the post-segregational killing (PSK) of plasmid-free cells, also referred to as a plasmid addiction system. Binds to and blocks the activity of CcdB; will also remove bound CcdB protein from the CcdB-GyrA complex by forming a CcdA-CcdB complex, a process termed rejuvenation. Functions as a transcriptional corepressor for the ccdAB operon, repression also requires CcdB (By similarity). From Escherichia coli
   3640..3942    +  CDS            ccdB: CCDB_ECOLI - Also known as G, letB, letD. Experimental evidence at protein level: Swiss-Prot protein existence level 1. Toxic component of a type II toxin-antitoxin (TA) system, functioning in plasmid maintainence. Responsible for the post- segregational killing (PSK) of plasmid-free cells, also referred to as a plasmid addiction system. Half-life of over 2 hours. Cell killing by CcdB is accompanied by filamentation, defects in chromosome and plasmid segregation, defects in cell division, formation of anucleate cells, decreased DNA synthesis and plasmid loss. Interferes with the activity of DN
   3986..4110    -  protein_bind   attR2: mutant version of attR; recombination site for the Gateway® LR reaction LR Clonase™
