[The description below was written by a language model from this plasmid's Addgene catalogue record and pLannotate feature annotations shown in this document.]
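Description:
pJOG267 is a small (about 4.1 kb) synthetic biology module plasmid built on the pAGM1287 backbone and belonging to a plant Modular Cloning (MoClo) toolkit extension. It is catalogued as an empty backbone with no gene insert; its stated purpose is the assembly of Gateway destination vectors. It replicates in E. coli from a high-copy ColE1/pUC-type origin. Backbone selection is provided by an aadA gene conferring spectinomycin (and streptomycin) resistance. The annotation also picks up an AmpR (bla) promoter upstream of it and short integrase and gentamicin-acetyltransferase fragments, probably remnants of the integron context from which such cassettes derive. A short lacI fragment is also annotated next to the cassette.

The functional payload is a standard Gateway selection cassette: attR1 and attR2 recombination sites flank a chloramphenicol acetyltransferase gene driven by its own cat promoter, followed by a ccdA fragment and the complete ccdB toxin gene. In an LR Clonase reaction, the attR sites recombine with the attL sites of an entry clone, swapping the cassette for the gene of interest. Loss of ccdB then allows counter-selection in ordinary E. coli strains, while chloramphenicol resistance helps maintain the intact cassette beforehand. Because ccdB poisons DNA gyrase, the plasmid has to be propagated in a ccdB-tolerant strain, with selection for both chloramphenicol and spectinomycin.

The record indicates that the plasmid supplies this attR1-CmR-ccdB-attR2 unit as a part to be combined with other modules, so that users can build custom Gateway-compatible destination vectors. The feature table does not annotate the type IIS restriction sites or fusion overhangs, so the cassette's position in the assembly hierarchy is not stated.
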