Addgene plasmid #105339: pJOG267
Purpose: (Empty Backbone) Synthetic biology; gateway destination vector assembly
Depositing lab: Johannes Stuttmann. Depositing organization: Martin-Luther-Universitaet Halle-Wittenberg. Publication: Peripheral infrastructure vectors and an extended set of plant parts for the Modular Cloning system. Gantner J, Ordon J, Ilse T, Kretschmer C, Gruetzner R, Lofke C, Dagdas Y, Burstenbinder K, Marillonnet S, Stuttmann J. PLoS One. 2018 May 30;13(5):e0197185. doi: 10.1371/journal.pone.0197185. eCollection 2018. PubMed 29847550.
Backbone
  Vector backbone: pAGM1287
  Vector type: Synthetic Biology
  Selectable markers: Chloramphenicol
Growth in bacteria
  Bacterial resistance: Chloramphenicol and Spectinomycin, 25 & 50 μg/mL
  Growth temperature: 37°C
  Growth strain: ccdB Survival
  Copy number: High Copy
Gene/Insert
  Gene/Insert name: None
Terms and licenses: Academic/Nonprofit Terms; Industry Terms: Not Available to Industry
How to cite: pJOG267 was a gift from Johannes Stuttmann (Addgene plasmid # 105339 ; http://n2t.net/addgene:105339 ; RRID:Addgene_105339)
